>Addgene plasmid #244017 | pUPD3_CDS_lacI | addgene full sequence | sequence record 487848 | Addgene NGS Result
GGTCTCGAAGCTCACTGCCCGCTTTCCAGTCGGGAAACCTGTCGTGCCAGCTGCATTAATGAATCGGCCA
ACGCGCGGGGAGAGGCGGTTTGCGTATTGGGCGCCAGGGTGGTTTTTCTTTTCACCAGTGATACGGGCAA
CAGCTGATTGCCCTTCACCGCCTGGCCCTGAGAGAGTTGCAGCAAGCGGTCCACGCTGGTTTGCCCCAGC
AGGCGAAAATCCTGTTTGATGGTGGTTAACGGCGGGATATAACATGAGCTGTCTTCGGTATCGTCGTATC
CCACTACCGAGATATCCGCACCAACGCGCAGCCCGGACTCGGTAATGGCGCGCATTGCGCCCAGCGCCAT
CTGATCGTTGGCAACCAGCATCGCAGTGGGAACGATGCCCTCATTCAGCATTTGCATGGTTTGTTGAAAA
CCGGACATGGCACTCCAGTCGCCTTCCCGTTCCGCTATCGGCTGAATTTGATTGCGAGTGAGATATTTAT
GCCAGCCAGCCAGACGCAGACGCGCCGAGACAGAACTTAATGGGCCCGCTAACAGCGCGATTTGCTGGTG
ACCCAATGCGACCAGATGCTCCACGCCCAGTCGCGTACCGTCTTCATGGGAGAAAATAATACTGTTGATG
GGTGTCTGGTCAGAGACATCAAGAAATAACGCCGGAACATTAGTGCAGGCAGCTTCCACAGCAATGGCAT
CCTGGTCATCCAGCGGATAGTTAATGATCAGCCCACTGACGCGTTGCGCGAGAAGATTGTGCACCGCCGC
TTTACAGGCTTCGACGCCGCTTCGTTCTACCATCGACACCACCACGCTGGCACCCAGTTGATCGGCGCGA
GATTTAATCGCCGCGACAATTTGCGACGGCGCGTGCAGGGCCAGACTGGAGGTGGCAACGCCAATCAGCA
ACGACTGTTTGCCCGCCAGTTGTTGTGCCACGCGGTTGGGAATGTAATTCAGCTCCGCCATCGCCGCTTC
CACTTTTTCCCGCGTTTTCGCAGAAACGTGGCTGGCCTGGTTCACCACGCGGGAAACGGTCTGATAAGAG
ACACCGGCATACTCTGCGACATCGTATAACGTTACTGGTTTCATTCGAGACCACTCATCGCCCAATCACT
AGTGAATTCGTTCTATAGTGTCACCTAAATACCATAGAGCCGTTGGTCATAGCTGTTTCCTGTCCAGGCA
TCATGACACGGTTATCCACAGAATCAGGGGATAACGCAGGAAAGAACATGTGAGCAAAAGGCCAGCAAAA
GGCCAGGAACCGTAAAAAGGCCGCGTTGCTGGCGTTTTTCCATAGGCTCCGCCCCCCTGACGAGCATCAC
AAAAATCGACGCTCAAGTCAGAGGTGGCGAAACCCGACAGGACTATAAAGATACCAGGCGTTTCCCCCTG
GAAGCTCCCTCGTGCGCTCTCCTGTTCCGACCCTGCCGCTTACCGGATACCTGTCCGCCTTTCTCCCTTC
GGGAAGCGTGGCGCTTTCTCATAGCTCACGCTGTAGGTATCTCAGTTCGGTGTAGGTCGTTCGCTCCAAG
CTGGGCTGTGTGCACGAACCCCCCGTTCAGCCCGACCGCTGCGCCTTATCCGGTAACTATCGTCTTGAGT
CCAACCCGGTAAGACACGACTTATCGCCACTGGCAGCAGCCACTGGTAACAGGATTAGCAGAGCGAGGTA
TGTAGGCGGTGCTACAGAGTTCTTGAAGTGGTGGCCTAACTACGGCTACACTAGAAGAACAGTATTTGGT
ATCTGCGCTCTGCTGAAGCCAGTTACCTTCGGAAAAAGAGTTGGTAGCTCTTGATCCGGCAAACAAACCA
CCGCTGGTAGCGGTGGTTTTTTTGTTTGCAAGCAGCAGATTACGCGCAGAAAAAAAGGATCTCAAGAAGA
TCCTTTGATCTTTTCTACGGGGTCTGACGCTCAGTGGAACGAAAACTCACGTTAAGGGATTTTGGTCATG
AGATTATCAAAAAGGATCTTCACCTAGATCCTTTTGTGATGATCGGCACGTAAGAGGTTCCAACTTTCAC
CATAATGAAATAAGATCACTACCGGGCGTATTTTTTGAGTTATCGAGATTTTCAGGAGCTAAGGAAGCTA
AAATGGAGAAAAAAATCACTGGATATACCACCGTTGATATATCCCAATGGCATCGTAAAGAACATTTTGA
GGCATTTCAGTCAGTTGCTCAATGTACCTATAACCAGACCGTTCAGCTGGATATTACGGCCTTTTTAAAG
ACCGTAAAGAAAAATAAGCACAAGTTTTATCCGGCCTTTATTCACATTCTTGCCCGCCTGATGAATGCTC
ATCCGGAATTCCGTATGGCAATGAAAGACGGTGAGCTGGTGATATGGGATAGTGTTCACCCTTGTTACAC
CGTTTTCCATGAGCAAACTGAAACGTTTTCATCGCTCTGGAGTGAATACCACGACGATTTCCGGCAGTTT
CTACACATATATTCGCAAGATGTGGCGTGTTACGGTGAAAACCTGGCCTATTTCCCTAAAGGGTTTATTG
AGAATATGTTTTTCGTGTCAGCCAATCCCTGGGTGAGTTTCACCAGTTTTGATTTAAACGTGGCCAATAT
GGACAACTTCTTCGCCCCCGTTTTCACCATGGGCAAATATTATACGCAAGGCGACAAGGTGCTGATGCCG
CTGGCGATTCAGGTTCATCATGCCGTTTGTGATGGCTTCCATGTCGGCAGAATGCTTAATGAATTACAAC
AGTACTGCGATGAGTGGCAGGGCGGGGCGTAATTTTTTTAAGGCAGTTATTGGTGCCCTTAAACGCCTGG
TTGCTACGCCTGAATAAGTGATAATAAGCGGATGAATGGCAGAAATTCGATGATAAGCTGTCAAACATGA
TGT
[125 nt withheld, positions 2874-2998]
C
[91 nt withheld, positions 3000-3090]
AGGGTGATGGTTCACGTAGTGGGCCAGCGCCCTGATAGACGGTTTTTCGCCCTTTGACGTTGGAGTCCAC
GTTCTTT
[37 nt withheld, positions 3168-3204]
ACCCTATCTCGGTCTATTCTTTTGATTTATAAGGGATTTTGCCGATTTCGGCCTATTGGTTAAAAAATGA
GCTGATTTAACAAAAATTTAACGCGAATTTTAACAAAATATTAACGCTTACAATTTTAACATTGTAGAAA
CGCATGTAAAACGACGGCCAGTGAATTGTAATACGACTCACTATAGGGTGAATTCCGCTTAGGACCTTAG
ATATTGATCTCAA
Features (pLannotate 1.2.2; 9 found; start..end, strand, type, name):
     15..1094    -  CDS            lacI: LACI_ECOLI - Experimental evidence at protein level: Swiss-Prot protein existence level 1. Repressor of the lactose operon. Binds allolactose as an inducer. From Escherichia coli (strain K12).
   1132..1150    -  promoter       SP6 promoter: promoter for bacteriophage SP6 RNA polymerase
   1297..1885    -  rep_origin     ori: high-copy-number ColE1/pMB1/pBR322/pUC origin of replication
   2000..2102    +  promoter       cat promoter: promoter of the E. coli cat gene encoding chloramphenicol acetyltransferase
   2103..2759    +  CDS            cat: CAT_ECOLX - Experimental evidence at protein level: Swiss-Prot protein existence level 1. This enzyme is an effector of chloramphenicol resistance in bacteria. From Escherichia coli. This protein is used as a marker in many commonly used cloning vectors, such as pACYC184.
   2847..2864    -  promoter       tet promoter (fragment): E. coli promoter for tetracycline efflux protein gene
   2875..3330    +  rep_origin     f1 ori (sequence partly withheld): f1 bacteriophage origin of replication; arrow indicates direction of (+) strand synthesis
   3349..3370    -  CDS            lacZα (fragment): LacZα fragment of β-galactosidase; lacZ fragment
   3373..3391    +  promoter       T7 promoter: promoter for bacteriophage T7 RNA polymerase
