[The description below was written by a language model from this plasmid's Addgene catalogue record and pLannotate feature annotations shown in this document.]
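Description:
pUPD3_CDS_lacI is a GoldenBraid2.0 level-0 part plasmid that stores the Escherichia coli lacI coding sequence as a standardized, reusable module. It is built on the pUPD3 domestication backbone, a small (about 3.4 kb) bacterial vector that replicates at high copy from a ColE1/pUC-type origin and is selected with chloramphenicol through a cat gene driven by its native cat promoter. The backbone also carries an f1 phage origin, along with short remnants typical of cloning vectors: a tet promoter fragment and a residual piece of lacZα, the latter presumably left over from a screening cassette displaced when the part was inserted by Golden Gate cloning.

The payload is the roughly 1.1 kb lacI open reading frame, encoding the lactose operon repressor, which binds lac operator sequences and is released by allolactose or the synthetic inducer IPTG. The insert is flanked by T7 and SP6 phage promoters belonging to the backbone. No dedicated bacterial promoter, ribosome binding site or terminator for lacI is annotated. This fits the "CDS" designation in the name: although catalogued as a bacterial expression vector, the plasmid appears to serve as a source of the coding part rather than as a stand-alone expression construct. In the GoldenBraid system, such parts are combined with promoter, RBS and terminator modules through Type IIS restriction-ligation to build transcriptional units and then multigene assemblies. As part of a toolkit characterized for E. coli and other enteric bacteria, this module supplies the repressor needed to build IPTG- or lactose-inducible gene circuits.
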