Addgene plasmid #244017: pUPD3_CDS_lacI
Purpose: GoldenBraid2.0 IPTG/Lactose-dependent transcriptional repressor.
Depositing lab: Christophe Herman. Depositing organization: Baylor College of Medicine. Publication: GoldenBraid2.0 E. coli: a comprehensive and characterized toolkit for enterics. Cooke MB, Welch KT, Ramirez LD, Wen AX, Marciano DC, Herman C. Synth Biol (Oxf). 2025 Aug 14;10(1):ysaf015. doi: 10.1093/synbio/ysaf015. eCollection 2025. PubMed 40927394.
Backbone
  Vector backbone: pUPD3
  Vector type: Bacterial Expression
Growth in bacteria
  Bacterial resistance: Chloramphenicol, 25 μg/mL
  Growth temperature: 37°C
  Growth strain: DH5alpha
  Copy number: High Copy
Gene/Insert
  Gene/Insert name: lacI
  Species: Escherichia coli
  Insert size (bp): 1083
  Cloning method: Golden Gate
Terms and licenses: Academic/Nonprofit Terms; Industry Terms: Not Available to Industry
How to cite: pUPD3_CDS_lacI was a gift from Christophe Herman (Addgene plasmid # 244017 ; http://n2t.net/addgene:244017 ; RRID:Addgene_244017)
